Addgene plasmid #133150: pOPS0509
Purpose: Reporter plasmid with a 12-nucleotide specific "barcode" sequence. This plasmid is not available as an individual bacterial stab, but can be requested as part of the Plasmid-ID Kit (Kit #1000000168 ).
Depositing lab: Philip Poole. Depositing organization: University of Oxford. Publication: Optimizing Rhizobium-legume symbioses by simultaneous measurement of rhizobial competitiveness and N2 fixation in nodules. Mendoza-Suarez MA, Geddes BA, Sanchez-Canizares C, Ramirez-Gonzalez RH, Kirchhelle C, Jorrin B, Poole PS. Proc Natl Acad Sci U S A. 2020 May 5;117(18):9822-9831. doi: 10.1073/pnas.1921225117. Epub 2020 Apr 21. PubMed 32317381.
Backbone
  Vector backbone: pOGG026 (Addgene ID 113992)
  Vector type: Bacterial Expression
Growth in bacteria
  Bacterial resistance: Kanamycin, 50 μg/mL
  Growth temperature: 37°C
  Growth strain: ST18 (S17 delta pir delta hemA)
  Copy number: Low Copy
Gene/Insert
  Gene/Insert name: PU module (PsNifH from pOGG043), SC module (sfGFP from pOGG037), and T module (CATTATGGCGTG and universal primer binding site)
  Species: Synthetic
  Mutation: Domesticated for Golden Gate cloning
  Cloning method: Unknown
Terms and licenses: Academic/Nonprofit Terms; Industry Terms: Not Available to Industry
Depositor comments: The only difference is the sequence: CATTATGGCGTG . Please note that this plasmid may require a unique bacterial strain, so make sure to confirm that you can also obtain the appropriate growth strain. Please contact us or contact our distributors if you have any questions. This plasmid is not available as an individual bacterial stab, but can be requested as part of the Plasmid-ID Kit (Kit #1000000168 ).
How to cite: pOPS0509 was a gift from Philip Poole (Addgene plasmid # 133150)
