[The description below was written by a language model from this plasmid's Addgene catalogue record and pLannotate feature annotations shown in this document.]
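Description:
pOPS0509 is a low-copy, broad-host-range bacterial reporter plasmid built on the pOGG026 backbone by Golden Gate assembly of domesticated modules. It is one member of a barcoded "Plasmid-ID" set designed for studying Rhizobium–legume symbioses. The roughly 7 kb backbone is of the RK2/IncP type. It carries oriV together with the trfA replication initiator gene, which allows replication in diverse Gram-negative bacteria, and an IncP oriT, so the plasmid can be mobilised by conjugation from a donor strain that supplies transfer functions. This fits with the recorded S17-derived ST18 host. Selection is by kanamycin through aphA1 (nptI). Stable inheritance without antibiotic pressure is supported by the par region: the parDE toxin–antitoxin addiction system kills plasmid-free segregants, and parA and parB contribute to partitioning. The annotation also reports short fragments of Tn5 transposase, the CloDF13 origin and lacZα, which appear to be backbone or cloning remnants rather than functional parts.

The payload is a three-part cassette. A nifH promoter module (PsNifH) drives superfolder GFP, followed by a terminal module holding a unique 12-nucleotide barcode next to a universal primer binding site. The promoter and barcode are not annotated in the feature table, which shows only the sfGFP coding sequence, insulated upstream by an rrnB T1 terminator, with a lambda t0 terminator lying just past it across the circular junction. Because nifH is a nitrogenase gene, GFP output is expected to report nitrogen-fixation gene activity inside nodules. The barcode, the only difference between this plasmid and its kit siblings, identifies the tagged strain by amplification and sequencing. Together these allow rhizobial competitiveness for nodule occupancy and N2 fixation to be measured simultaneously in mixed inoculations.
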