Features (pLannotate 1.2.2; 14 found; start..end, strand, type, name):
      9..103     +  terminator     lambda t0 terminator: transcription terminator from phage lambda
    213..1025    +  CDS            aphA1: KKA1_ECOLX - Also known as nptI. Protein inferred from homology: Swiss-Prot protein existence level 3. Resistance to kanamycin and structurally-related aminoglycosides, including amikacin. From Escherichia coli.
   1179..1287    +  oriT           oriT: incP origin of transfer
   1348..2496    -  CDS            trfA: trans-acting replication protein that binds to and activates oriV
   2548..2829    -  CDS            tnpA (fragment): TN5P_ECOLX - Also known as tnp. Experimental evidence at protein level: Swiss-Prot protein existence level 1. Mediates transposition of transposon Tn5 by a 'cut and paste' mechanism. First, the monomeric transposase binds the 19 bp inverted DNA repeats flanking the transposon. Then, dimerization of the DNA- bound transposase creates a synaptic DNA complex. After nicking of the first DNA strand, excision of the transposon proceeds through a series of intermediates. The transposase then mediates the insertion of the transposon at a new site by strand transfer. The activity of the wild- type tran
   2889..3420    -  rep_origin     oriV: incP origin of replication
   3476..3511    -  rep_origin     CloDF13 ori (fragment): Plasmids containing the CloDF13 (CDF) origin of replication can be propagated in E. coli cells that contain additional plasmids with compatible origins.
   3635..3943    -  CDS            parE: PARE_ECOLX - Experimental evidence at protein level: Swiss-Prot protein existence level 1. Toxin component of a type II toxin-antitoxin (TA) system involved in plasmid partition. Acts by inhibiting DNA gyrase, converting supercoiled plasmid DNA into a singly cleaved linear form in an ATP-dependent fashion. To do so it probably interacts with one of the gyrase subunits. Gyrase inhibition is prevented by antitoxin ParD, and is reversed in vitro by incubation with ParD. In cells that have lost the plasmid filamentation and growth inhibition occur; this is suppressed when ParD is supplied in trans
   3943..4191    -  CDS            parD: PARD_ECOLX - Experimental evidence at protein level: Swiss-Prot protein existence level 1. Antitoxin component of a type II toxin-antitoxin (TA) system involved in plasmid partition. Inhibits the anti-DNA gyrase activity of toxin ParE; reverses and restores gyrase catalytic activity in vitro. The parDE operon alone is capable of stabilizing an RK2-derived minireplicon under defined growth conditions in several different Gram- negative bacteria. It does so by the post-segregational killing (PSK) of plasmid-free cells, also referred to as a plasmid addiction system. Binds its own promoter, autor
   4320..5162    +  CDS            parB: PARB4_ECOLX - Protein predicted: Swiss-Prot protein existence level 4. Involved in plasmid partition. From Escherichia coli.
   5126..5782    +  CDS            parA: PARA4_ECOLX - Protein inferred from homology: Swiss-Prot protein existence level 3. Involved in plasmid partition. From Escherichia coli.
   5942..6028    -  terminator     rrnB T1 terminator: Escherichia coli rrnB; transcription terminator T1 from the E. coli rrnB gene
   6275..6988    +  CDS            superfolder GFP: GFP variant that folds robustly even when fused to poorly folded proteins (Pédelacq et al., 2006)
   7008..7030    +  CDS            lacZα (fragment): LacZα fragment of β-galactosidase; lacZ fragment
>Addgene plasmid #133150 | pOPS0509 | addgene full sequence | sequence record 274712 | Addgene NGS Result
CGCTCTTGGACTCCTGTTGATAGATCCAGTAATGACCTCAGAACTCCATCTGGATTTGTTCAGAACGCTC
GGTTGCCGCCGGGCGTTTTTTATTGGTGAGAATCCAGGCAATTGTGTCTCAAAATCTCTGATGTTACATT
GCACAAGATAAAAATATATCATCATGAACAATAAAACTGTCTGCTTACATAAACAGTAATACAAGGGGTG
TTATGAGCCATATTCAGCGTGAAACGAGCTGTAGCCGTCCGCGTCTGAACAGCAACATGGATGCGGATCT
GTATGGCTATAAATGGGCGCGTGATAACGTGGGTCAGAGCGGCGCGACCATTTATCGTCTGTATGGCAAA
CCGGATGCGCCGGAACTGTTTCTGAAACATGGCAAAGGCAGCGTGGCGAACGATGTGACCGATGAAATGG
TGCGTCTGAACTGGCTGACCGAATTTATGCCGCTGCCGACCATTAAACATTTTATTCGCACCCCGGATGA
TGCGTGGCTGCTGACCACCGCGATTCCGGGCAAAACCGCGTTTCAGGTGCTGGAAGAATATCCGGATAGC
GGCGAAAACATTGTGGATGCGCTGGCCGTGTTTCTGCGTCGTCTGCATAGCATTCCGGTGTGCAACTGCC
CGTTTAACAGCGATCGTGTGTTTCGTCTGGCCCAGGCGCAGAGCCGTATGAACAACGGCCTGGTGGATGC
GAGCGATTTTGATGATGAACGTAACGGCTGGCCGGTGGAACAGGTGTGGAAAGAAATGCATAAACTGCTG
CCGTTTAGCCCGGATAGCGTGGTGACCCACGGCGATTTTAGCCTGGATAACCTGATTTTCGATGAAGGCA
AACTGATTGGCTGCATTGATGTGGGCCGTGTGGGCATTGCGGATCGTTATCAGGATCTGGCCATTCTGTG
GAACTGCCTGGGCGAATTTAGCCCGAGCCTGCAAAAACGTCTGTTTCAGAAATATGGCATTGATAATCCG
GATATGAACAAACTGCAATTTCATCTGATGCTGGATGAATTTTTCTAATAATTAATTGAACTACTTTTCC
GCTGCATAACCCTGCTTCGGGGTCATTATAGCGATTTTTTCGGTATATCCATCCTTTTTCGCACGATATA
CAGGATTTTGCCAAAGGGTTCGTGTAGACTTTCCTTGGTGTATCCAACGGCGTCAGCCGGGCAGGATAGG
TGAAGTAGGCCCACCCGCGAGCGGGTGTTCCTTCTTCACTGTCCCTTATTCGCACCTGGCGGTGCTCAAC
GGGAATCCTGCTCTGCGAGGCTGGCCGTAGGCCGGCCGCGATGCAGGTGGCTGCTGAACCCCCAGCCGGA
ACTGACCCCACAAGGCCCTAGCGTTTGCAATGCACCAGGTCATCATTGACCCAGGCGTGTTCCACCAGGC
CGCTGCCTCGCAACTCTTCGCAGGCTTCGCCGACCTGCTCGCGCCACTTCTTCACGCGGGTGGAATCCGA
TCCGCACATGAGGCGGAAGGTTTCCAGCTTGAGCGGGTACGGCTCCCGGTGCGAGCTGAAATAGTCGAAC
ATCCGTCGGGCCGTCGGCGACAGCTTGCGGTACTTCTCCCATATGAATTTCGTGTAGTGGTCGCCAGCAA
ACAGCACGACGATTTCCTCGTCGATCAGGACCTGGCAACGGGACGTTTTCTTGCCACGGTCCAGGACGCG
GAAGCGGTGCAGCAGCGACACCGATTCCAGGTGCCCAACGCGGTCGGACGTGAAGCCCATCGCCGTCGCC
TGTAGGCGCGACAGGCATTCCTCGGCCTTCGTGTAATACCGGCCATTGATCGACCAGCCCAGGTCCTGGC
AAAGCTCGTAGAACGTGAAGGTGATCGGCTCGCCGATAGGGGTGCGCTTCGCGTACTCCAACACCTGCTG
CCACACCAGTTCGTCATCGTCGGCCCGCAGCTCGACGCCGGTGTAGGTGATCTTCACGTCCTTGTTGACG
TGGAAAATGACCTTGTTTTGCAGCGCCTCGCGCGGGATTTTCTTGTTGCGCGTGGTGAACAGGGCAGAGC
GGGCCGTGTCGTTTGGCATCGCTCGCATCGTGTCCGGCCACGGCGCAATATCGAACAAGGAAAGCTGCAT
TTCCTTGATCTGCTGCTTCGTGTGTTTCAGCAACGCGGCCTGCTTGGCTTCGCTGACCTGTTTTGCCAGG
TCCTCGCCGGCGGTTTTTCGCTTCTTGGTCGTCATAGTTCCTCGCGTGTCGATGGTCATCGACTTCGCCA
AACCTGCCGCCTCCTGTTCGAGCCGACGCGAACGCTCCACGGCGGCCGATGGCGCGGGCAGGGCAGGGGG
AGCCAGTTGCACGCTGTCGCGCTCGATCTTGGCCGTAGCTTGCTGGACTATCGAGCCGACGGACTGGAAG
GTTTCGCGGGGCGCACGCATGACGGTGCGGCTTGCGATGGTTTCGGCATCCTCGGCGGAAAACCCCGCGT
CGATCAGTTCTTGCCTGTATGCCTTCCGGTCAAACGTCCGATTCATTCACCCTCCTTGCGGGATTGCCCC
GGAATTAATTCCCCGGATCGATCCGTCGATCTTGATCCCCTGCGCCATCAGATCCTTGGCGGCAAGAAAG
CCATCCAGTTTACTTTGCAGGGCTTCCCAACCTTACCAGAGGGCGCCCCAGCTGGCAATTCCGGTTCGCT
TGCTGTCCATAAAACCGCCCAGTCTAGCTATCGCCATGTAAGCCCACTGCAAGCTACCTGCTTTCTCTTT
GCGCTTGCGTTTTCCCTTGTCCAGATAGCCCAGTAGCTGACATTCATCCGGGGTCAGCACCGTTTCTGCG
GACTGGCTTTCTACGTGGCTGCCATTTTTGGGGTGAGGCCGTTCGCGGCCGAGGGGCGCAGCCCCTGGGG
GGATGGGAGGCCCGCGTTAGCGGGCCGGGAGGGTTCGAGAAGGGGGGGCACCCCCCTTCGGCGTGCGCGG
TCACGCGCACAGGGCGCAGCCCTGGTTAAAAACAAGGTTTATAAATATTGGTTTAAAAGCAGGTTAAAAG
ACAGGTTAGCGGTGGCCGAAAAACGGGCGGAAACCCTTGCAAATGCTGGATTTTCTGCCTGTGGACAGCC
CCTCAAATGTCAATAGGTGCGCCCCTCATCTGTCAGCACTCTGCCCCTCAAGTGTCAAGGATCGCGCCCC
TCATCTGTCAGTAGTCGCGCCCCTCAAGTGTCAATACCGCAGGGCACTTATCCCCAGGCTTGTCCACATC
ATCTGTGGGAAACTCGCGTAAAATCAGGCGTTTTCGCCGATTTGCGAGGCTGGCCAGCTCCACGTCGCCG
GCCGAAATCGAGCCTGCCCCTCATCTGTCAACGCCGCGCCGGGTGAGTCGGCCCCTCAAGTGTCAACGTC
CGCCCCTCATCTGTCAGTGAGGGCCAAGTTTTCCGCGAGGTATCCACAACGCCGGCGGCCCTACATGGCT
CTGCTGTAGTGAGTGGGTTGCGCTCCGGCAGCGGTCCTGATCCCCCGCAGAAAAAAAGGATCTCAAGAAG
ATCCTTTGATCTTTTCTACATTACTGCATGAGCTTGTGGAAGTGTGCTGAGCATAAATGATTCTCCTAGC
TGTTCTTTGGGTAAGTACGCCATCAGGACGTTGTGAGTGGCGCGATTTTTAGCGGCTGAAATCAGCCCTT
GAGCCTGTCGGCAAGTCGCGTCATGAGGTCCATGCGCTCATGCAGGATCGCCACGACCAACGCGGGTTCG
CCCGCACGCGGCAGGCAAAAAACGTAGTGGTGTTCGCAGCGGGCCATCCGCAGCGCGGGAAAGAGTTCGC
TCATGTCCTTAAACGGGCCTTCGCCGGCGGCAAGCCTGGCTATGCCCTGTTCCAGCTTAGCGATATAGCG
GCGCACCTGCGCCGCGCCCCACTCCCGGCGCGTGTAGCGGATGATGCCGCGTAGATCGGCTTCGGCCTCA
GCCGTGAGGATGTAGGCCGTCAAGCGCGATCCCCGCTGAGTTCTTCATCAAGAATTTCGCCGACGCTCTT
GGTGGACACCTTGCCGGCAAGCCCATCGTTGATGCGGTTCCCCAGCATGGTTTTCAGTTCCTGCCATGCC
TGATCGGCATCAGCGTCACCGGGGAACAGACGTTCGAGGGCGTATTGCTTAATGGTCTTGCCCTGCAAGG
CGGCCAGGGCTTTCAGGCTCTGGTGCTGCTGGTCCGTCATGTCGATTGTCAGGCGGCTCATTGGATAACC
TCCATAAAATACACGTAACCACATTAGCACATATGTGGGCGTGAGGCTACAGCGCGAGGCGCATTAAGGT
CGGGAAAATGCGCTAGGCGCATTTAAATTGCGTATTGCTGTAATGCGCCATGCCGGCTAGACTAGGCCCA
AATGGGTATACCCAATTTGACCAAGGGGGACGCGATGAGGGCGGCCAAGCACTACCGACAACTTCTATCC
ATCGACTTCAACATCGAGGCGCTGGCCTTCGTGCCTGGACCCGACGGCACACGCGGCCGGCGCATCCACG
TCCTGGGGCGCGAGGTCCGCGACCGGCCCGGCCTGGTCGAGTACCTTTCGCCGGCGTTCGGCTCGCGGGT
GGCGCTGGACGGCTACTGCAAGGCCAATTTCGATGCAGTGCTGCACCTGGCGTACCCCGATCATCAGCAA
TGGGGCCACGCATGAAGCGCCGAAGCTACGCCATGCTGCGCGCCGCTGCCGCGCTGGCCGTCCTGGTCGT
TGCCTCGCCGGCATGGGCCGAGCTGCGCGGCGAGGTCGTGCGCATCATCGACGGCGACACCATCGACGTG
CTGGTAGACAAGCAGCCGGTGCGCGTGCGCCTGGTGGACATTGACGCGCCGGAAAAGCGGCAAGCCTTCG
GCGAACGTGCGCGCCAGGCGCTGGCCGGCATGGTGTTCCGCCGGCACGTCCTGGTCGACGAGAAGGACAC
CGACCGTTACGGCCGCACGCTGGGCACCGTCTGGGTCAACATGGAGCTGGCCAGCCGGCCGCCGCAGCCG
CGCAACGTCAACGCCGCGATGGTTCACCAGGGCATGGCGTGGGCCTATCGCTTCCACGGCCGCGCGGCCG
ACCCTGAAATGCTGCGGCTCGAACAGGAGGCGCGAGGCAAGCGCGTCGGCCTCTGGTCCGATCCGCACGC
CGTCGAGCCGTGGAAATGGCGACGCGAGAGCAACAACCGGAGGGACGAAGGTTGAAGGTCGCCCGCATCT
ACCTGCGCGCCAGTACGGACGAGCAGAATCTTGAACGCCAGGAGAGCCTTGTAGCGGCCACGCGGGCCGC
CGGGTACTACGTCGCCGGCATCTACCGCGAGAAGGCGTCCGGCGCACGCGCCGACCGGCCCGAGCTGCTG
CGCATGATCGCGGACCTGCAACCTGGTGAAGTCGTCGTTGCGGAGAAGATCGACCGCATCAGCCGCTTGC
CGTTGGCCGAGGCCGAGCGCCTGGTTGCGTCGATCCGGGCCAAAGGGGCCAAGCTGGCCGTGCCTGGCGT
GGTGGACCTGTCGGAGCTGGCCGCCGAGGCGAACGGAGTGGCGAAAATCGTTCTGGAATCCGTCCAGGAC
ATGCTTTTGAAGCTCGCCTTGCAGATGGCCCGCGACGACTACGAGGATCGGCGCGAGCGTCAACGTCAGG
GTGTCCAGTTGGCGAAGGCCGCCGGCCGCTACACCGGCCGCAAACGTGACGCCGGCATGCACGACCGCAT
CATCACGCTTCGCTCCGGCGGATCGAGCATTGCCAAGACGGCCAAGCTGGTCGGATGCAGCCCGAGCCAG
GTCAAACGAGTGTGGGCGGCCTGGAACGCGCAGCAGCAAAAATAAAGCCGGGCAGTGCCCGGCTTTTCTC
ACCTTTTCGCGTCCCGCAGGGCCGCTGCGAGCGCCCTACCTAGATCCTCGCTTTCCCCCTCGGTGTAGTC
CGGCCAGGGCACGAAGGGCGCGGATGCGAACCTGTTGAGCAGGTCAGATCTAGGGCGGCGGATTTGTCCT
ACTCAGGAGAGCGTTCACCGACAAACAACAGATAAAACGAAAGGCCCAGTCTTTCGACTGAGCCTTTCGT
TTTATTTGATGCCTGCCGAATTCGGATCCGGAGCTCGACACGACATTGTCGTCACCTTTGTCGGGTCCGC
GACAAGCTTTTTGTTCCTCGATCCCGTATGTTTTCGCCTAAATATCTGAAACAGCAGCAAATTATTTTTC
GTTAGCTCAATCGGCCCACTTGGCACGAGTCTTGAAATTTATTGCGAGGCGGCGGAGCTGCCGGCCGCAT
CCGTGCGGCATAACCACGGTTGTGAACAAATGAAGGAAGGCCAAATGCGTAAAGGCGAAGAGCTGTTCAC
TGGTGTCGTCCCTATTCTGGTGGAACTGGATGGTGATGTCAACGGTCATAAGTTTTCCGTGCGTGGCGAG
GGTGAAGGTGACGCAACTAATGGTAAACTGACGCTGAAGTTCATCTGTACTACTGGTAAACTGCCGGTAC
CTTGGCCGACTCTGGTAACGACGCTGACTTATGGTGTTCAGTGCTTTGCTCGTTATCCGGACCATATGAA
GCAGCATGACTTCTTCAAGTCCGCCATGCCGGAAGGCTATGTGCAGGAACGCACGATTTCCTTTAAGGAT
GACGGCACGTACAAAACGCGTGCGGAAGTGAAATTTGAAGGCGATACCCTGGTAAACCGCATTGAGCTGA
AAGGCATTGACTTTAAAGAAGATGGCAATATCCTGGGCCATAAGCTGGAATACAATTTTAACAGCCACAA
TGTTTACATCACCGCCGATAAACAAAAAAATGGCATTAAAGCGAATTTTAAAATTCGCCACAACGTTGAG
GATGGCAGCGTGCAGCTGGCTGATCACTACCAGCAAAACACTCCAATCGGTGATGGTCCTGTTCTGCTGC
CAGACAATCACTATCTGAGCACGCAAAGCGTTCTGTCTAAAGATCCGAACGAGAAACGCGATCATATGGT
TCTGCTGGAGTTCGTAACCGCAGCGGGCATCACGCATGGTATGGATGAACTGTACAAATGAGCTTCATTA
TGGCGTGCGTTTTACAACGTCGTGACTGGG
